>Addgene plasmid #184867 | pSWAP_Entry_INS | addgene full sequence | sequence record 363163 | Addgene NGS Result
GTCTGGACGAAGACAAGGAGACGTGCACAGTCGTACCTATGGAGTGAGACCCAGTGGTATGGGCAGCTGG
CACGACAGGTTTCCCGACTGGAAAGCGGGCAGTGAGCGCAACGCAATTAATGTGAGTTAGCTCACTCATT
AGGCACCCCAGGCTTTACACTTTATGCTTCCGGCTCGTATGTTGTGTGGAATTGTGAGCGGATAACAATT
TCACACAGGAAACAGCTATGACCATGATTACGCCAAGCTTGCATGCCTGCAGGTCGACTCTAGAGGATCC
CCGGGTACCGAGCTCGAATTCACTGGCCGTCGTTTTACAACGTCGTGACTGGGAAAACCCTGGCGTTACC
CAACTTAATCGCCTTGCAGCACATCCCCCTTTCGCCAGCTGGCGTAATAGCGAAGAGGCCCGCACCGATC
GCCCTTCCCAACAGTTGCGCAGCCTGAATGGCGAATGGCGCCTGATGCGGTATTTTCTCCTTACGCATCT
GTGCGGTATTTCACACCGCATATGGTGCACTCTCAGTACAATCTGCTCTGATGCCGCATAGTCGCGTGGA
TCCGGCTTACTAAAAGCCAGATAACAGTATGCGTATTTGCGCGCTGATTTTTGCGGTATAAGAATATATA
CTGATATGTATACCCGAAGTATGTCAAAAAGAGGTATGCTATGAAGCAGCGTATTACAGTGACAGTTGAC
AGCGACAGCTATCAGTTGCTCAAGGCATATATGATGTCAATATCTCCGGTCTGGTAAGCACAACCATGCA
GAATGAAGCCCGTCGTCTGCGTGCCGAACGCTGGAAAGCGGAAAATCAGGAAGGGATGGCTGAGGTCGCC
CGGTTTATTGAAATGAACGGCTCTTTTGCTGACGAGAACAGGGGCTGGTGAAATGCAGTTTAAGGTTTAC
ACCTATAAAAGAGAGAGCCGTTATCGTCTGTTTGTGGATGTACAGAGTGATATTATTGACACGCCCGGGC
GACGGATGGTGATCCCCCTGGCCAGTGCACGTCTGCTGTCAGATAAAGTCTCCCGTGAACTTTACCCGGT
GGTGCATATCGGGGATGAAAGCTGGCGCATGATGACCACCGATATGGCCAGTGTGCCTGTCTCCGTTATC
GGGGAAGAAGTGGCTGATCTCAGCCACCGCGAAAATGACATCAAAAACGCCATTAACCTGATGTTCTGGG
GAATATAATTAAGCCAGCCCCGACACCCGCCAACACCCGCTGACGCGCCCTGACGGGCTTGTCTGCTCCC
GGCATCCGCTTACAGACAAGCTGTGACCCACTCAAGTGGGTCTCACGCTCTTGGTACAAGTGTGGATCAC
GCTCTGTCTTCCAGGACGAAAGGGCCTCGTGATACGCCTATTTTTATAGGTTAATGTCATGATAATAATG
GTTTCTTAGACGTCAGGTGGCACTTTTCGGGGAAATGTGCGCGGAACCCCTATTTGTTTATTTTTCTAAA
TACATTCAAATATGTATCCGCTCATGAGACAATAACCCTGATAAATGCTTCAATAATATTGAAAAAGGAA
GAGTATGGCTAAAATGAGAATATCACCGGAATTGAAAAAACTGATCGAAAAATACCGCTGCGTAAAAGAT
ACGGAAGGAATGTCTCCTGCTAAGGTATATAAGCTGGTGGGAGAAAATGAAAACCTATATTTAAAAATGA
CGGACAGCCGGTATAAAGGGACCACCTATGATGTGGAACGGGAAAAGGACATGATGCTATGGCTGGAAGG
AAAGCTGCCTGTTCCAAAGGTCCTGCACTTTGAACGGCATGATGGCTGGAGCAATCTGCTAATGAGTGAG
GCCGATGGCGTCCTTTGCTCGGAAGAGTATGAAGATGAACAAAGCCCTGAAAAGATTATCGAGCTGTATG
CGGAGTGCATCAGGCTCTTTCACTCCATCGACATATCGGATTGTCCCTATACGAATAGCTTAGACAGCCG
CTTAGCCGAATTGGATTACTTACTGAATAACGATCTGGCCGATGTGGATTGCGAAAACTGGGAAGAGGAC
ACTCCATTTAAAGATCCGCGCGAGCTGTATGATTTTTTAAAGACGGAAAAGCCCGAAGAGGAACTTGTCT
TTTCCCACGGCGACCTGGGAGACAGCAACATCTTTGTGAAAGATGGCAAAGTAAGTGGCTTTATTGATCT
TGGGAGAAGCGGCAGGGCGGACAAGTGGTATGACATTGCCTTCTGCGTCCGGTCGCTCAGGGAGGATATC
GGGGAAGAACAGTATGTCGAGCTATTTTTTGACTTACTGGGGATCAAGCCTGATTGGGAGAAAATAAAAT
ATTATATTTTACTGGATGAATTGTTTTAGCTGTCAGACCAAGTTTACTCCGGGGCCAGGAACCGTAAAAA
GGCCGCGTTGCTGGCGTTTTTCCATAGGCTCCGCCCCCCTGACGAGCATCACAAAAATCGACGCTCAAGT
CAGAGGTGGCGAAACCCGACAGGACTATAAAGATACCAGGCGTTTCCCCCTGGAAGCTCCCTCGTGCGCT
CTCCTGTTCCGACCCTGCCGCTTACCGGATACCTGTCCGCCTTTCTCCCTTCGGGAAGCGTGGCGCTTTC
TCATAGCTCACGCTGTAGGTATCTCAGTTCGGTGTAGGTCGTTCGCTCCAAGCTGGGCTGTGTGCACGAA
CCCCCCGTTCAGCCCGACCGCTGCGCCTTATCCGGTAACTATCGTCTTGAGTCCAACCCGGTAAGACACG
ACTTATCGCCACTGGCAGCAGCCACTGGTAACAGGATTAGCAGAGCGAGGTATGTAGGCGGTGCTACAGA
GTTCTTGAAGTGGTGGCCTAACTACGGCTACACTAGAAGAACAGTATTTGGTATCTGCGCTCTGCTGAAG
CCAGTTACCTTCGGAAAAAGAGTTGGTAGCTCTTGATCCGGCAAACAAACCACCGCTGGTAGCGGTGGTT
TTTTTGTTTGCAAGCAGCAGATTACGCGCAGAAAAAAAGGATCTCAAGAAGATCCTTTGATCTTTTCTAC
GGGGTCTGACGCTCAGTGGAACGAAAACTCACGTTAAGGGATTTTGGTCATGAGATTATCAAAAAGGATC
TTCACCTAGATCCTTTTAAATTAAAAATGAAGTTTTAAATCAATCTAAAGTATATATGAGTAAACTTG
Features (pLannotate 1.2.2; 13 found; start..end, strand, type, name):
     63..105     +  CDS            lacI (fragment): lac repressor; lacI; The lac repressor binds to the lac operator to inhibit transcription in E. coli. This inhibition can be relieved by adding lactose or isopropyl-β-D-thiogalactopyranoside (IPTG).
    118..139     +  protein_bind   CAP binding site: CAP binding activates transcription in the presence of cAMP. E. coli catabolite activator protein
    154..184     +  promoter       lac promoter: promoter for the E. coli lac operon
    192..208     +  protein_bind   lac operator: The lac repressor binds to the lac operator to inhibit transcription in E. coli. This inhibition can be relieved by adding lactose or isopropyl-β-D-thiogalactopyranoside (IPTG). lac repressor encoded by lacI
    245..301     -  misc_feature   MCS: pUC18/19 multiple cloning site
    298..455     +  CDS            lacZα (fragment): LacZα fragment of β-galactosidase; lacZ fragment
    461..552     -  misc_feature   bom (fragment): basis of mobility region from pBR322
    552..639     +  intron         PDK intron (fragment): pdk; modified pyruvate orthophosphate dikinase intron from Flaveria trinervia 3.0
    730..888     +  CDS            ccdA (fragment): CCDA_ECO57 - Also known as H, letA. Experimental evidence at protein level: Swiss-Prot protein existence level 1. Antitoxin component of a type II toxin-antitoxin (TA) system which inhibits the post-segregational killing (PSK) of plasmid-free cells, also referred to as a plasmid addiction system. Binds to and blocks the activity of CcdB; will also remove bound CcdB protein from the CcdB-GyrA complex by forming a CcdA-CcdB complex, a process termed rejuvenation. Functions as a transcriptional corepressor for the ccdAB operon, repression also requires CcdB (By similarity). From Escherichia coli
    893..1195    +  CDS            ccdB: CCDB_ECOLI - Also known as G, letB, letD. Experimental evidence at protein level: Swiss-Prot protein existence level 1. Toxic component of a type II toxin-antitoxin (TA) system, functioning in plasmid maintainence. Responsible for the post- segregational killing (PSK) of plasmid-free cells, also referred to as a plasmid addiction system. Half-life of over 2 hours. Cell killing by CcdB is accompanied by filamentation, defects in chromosome and plasmid segregation, defects in cell division, formation of anucleate cells, decreased DNA synthesis and plasmid loss. Interferes with the activity of DN
   1440..1544    +  promoter       AmpR promoter: bla
   1545..2339    +  CDS            KanR: aminoglycoside phosphotransferase; aphA-3; confers resistance to kanamycin
   2399..2987    -  rep_origin     ori: high-copy-number ColE1/pMB1/pBR322/pUC origin of replication
