[The description below was written by a language model from this plasmid's Addgene catalogue record and pLannotate feature annotations shown in this document.]
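Description:
pSWAP_Entry_INS is a small (about 3.1 kb) bacterial entry vector that serves as one part of the modular pSwap plasmid system, a toolkit developed for genome editing and large-scale interspecies gene transfer. According to the record, this particular entry plasmid holds the position of the "insert fragment" module. It replicates from a high-copy ColE1/pUC-type origin and is selected with kanamycin, through an aminoglycoside phosphotransferase gene (KanR) that the annotation places directly downstream of a bla (AmpR-type) promoter.

The payload is a dual screening and counter-selection placeholder made of lacZα and ccdB. The lac regulatory region is present upstream (a CAP binding site, the lac promoter and the lac operator), followed by a pUC18/19-type multiple cloning site and a lacZα fragment, which would allow blue/white screening in a suitable α-complementing host. Downstream lie a partial ccdA sequence and a complete ccdB open reading frame. CcdB is a gyrase-targeting toxin that kills ordinary E. coli strains, which is why the plasmid is maintained in a ccdB-tolerant strain. In designs like this, replacing the cassette with a fragment of interest removes both the toxin and the colour marker, so correct clones survive in standard strains and appear white. However, the record lists the cloning method as unknown and the table annotates no assembly sites.

The short hits to lacI, the pBR322 bom region and a plant PDK intron are only fragments, probably carry-over from parental vectors or spurious matches rather than functional elements. The record lists lambda phage as a source species, but no lambda-derived feature is annotated.
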