Addgene plasmid #184867: pSWAP_Entry_INS
Purpose: pSwap plasmid part with insert fragment module
Depositing lab: Patrick Sobetzko. Depositing organization: Philipps-Universitaet Marburg. Publication: A multifunctional system for genome editing and large-scale interspecies gene transfer. Teufel M, Klein CA, Mager M, Sobetzko P. Nat Commun. 2022 Jun 14;13(1):3430. doi: 10.1038/s41467-022-30843-1. PubMed 35701417.
Backbone
  Vector backbone: Entry vector
  Vector type: Bacterial Expression
Growth in bacteria
  Bacterial resistance: Kanamycin, 50 μg/mL
  Growth temperature: 37°C
  Growth strain: ccdB Survival
  Copy number: High Copy
Gene/Insert
  Gene/Insert name: lacZalpha,ccdB
  Species: E. coli, lambda phage
  Cloning method: Unknown
Terms and licenses: Academic/Nonprofit Terms; Industry Terms: Not Available to Industry
Depositor comments: Please visit https://arxiv.org/pdf/2111.11880.pdf for preprint.
How to cite: pSWAP_Entry_INS was a gift from Patrick Sobetzko (Addgene plasmid # 184867 ; http://n2t.net/addgene:184867 ; RRID:Addgene_184867)
